>Addgene plasmid #179078 | pBBK94 pCAS-Tyr-[gRNA: 2xBsaI+NotI cut sites] (KanR) | addgene full sequence | sequence record 361032 | Addgene NGS Result
CGAAGCATCTGTGCTTCATTTTGTAGAACAAAAATGCAACGCGAGAGCGCTAATTTTTCAAACAAAGAAT
CTGAGCTGCATTTTTACAGAACAGAAATGCAACGCGAAAGCGCTATTTTACCAACGAAGAATCTGTGCTT
CATTTTTGTAAAACAAAAATGCAACGCGAGAGCGCTAATTTTTCAAACAAAGAATCTGAGCTGCATTTTT
ACAGAACAGAAATGCAACGCGAGAGCGCTATTTTACCAACAAAGAATCTATACTTCTTTTTTGTTCTACA
AAAATGCATCCCGAGAGCGCTATTTTTCTAACAAAGCATCTTAGATTACTTTTTTTCTCCTTTGTGCGCT
CTATAATGCAGTCTCTTGATAACTTTTTGCACTGTAGGTCCGTTAAGGTTAGAAGAAGGCTACTTTGGTG
TCTATTTTCTCTTCCATAAAAAAAGCCTGACTCCACTTCCCGCGTTTACTGATTACTAGCGAAGCTGCGG
GTGCATTTTTTCAAGATAAAGGCATCCCCGATTATATTCTATACCGATGTGGATTGCGCATACTTTGTGA
ACAGAAAGTGATAGCGTTGATGATTCTTCATTGGTCAGAAAATTATGAACGGTTTCTTCTATTTTGTCTC
TATATACTACGTATAGGAAATGTTTACATTTTCGTATTGTTTTCGATTCACTCTATGAATAGTTCTTACT
ACAATTTTTTTGTCTAAAGAGTAATACTAGAGATAAACATAAAAAATGTAGAGGTCGAGTTTAGATGCAA
GTTCAAGGAGCGAAAGGTGGATGGGTAGGTTATATAGGGATATAGCACAGAGATATATAGCAAAGAGATA
CTTTTGAGCAATGTTTGTGGAAGCGGTATTCGCAATATTTTAGTAGCCCGTTACAGTCCGGTGCGTTTTT
GGTTTTTTGAAAGTGCGTCTTCAGAGCGCTTTTGGTTTTCAAAAGCGCTCTGAAGTTCCTATACTTTCTA
GAGAATAGGAACTTCGGAATAGGAACTTCAAAGCGTTTCCGAAAACGAGCGCTTCCGAAAATGCAACGCG
AGCTGCGCACATACAGCTCACTGTTCACGTCGCACCTATATCTGCGTGTTGCCTGTATATATATATACAT
GAGAAGAACGGCATAGTGCGTGTTTATGCTTAAATGCGTATATGTGTTATGTAGTATACTCTTTCTTCAA
CAATTAAATACTCTCGGTAGCCAAGTTGGTTTAAGGCGCAAGACTGTAATTTATCACTACGAAATCTTGA
GATCGGGCGTTCGACTCGCCCCCGGGAGAGATGGCCGGCATGGTCCCAGCCTCCTCGCTGGCGCCGGCTG
GGCAACACCTTCGGGTGGCGAATGGGACTTTCGAGACCAAGGTATTGTTTGCGGCCGCTTTACAGGTCTC
CGTTTTAGAGCTAGAAATAGCAAGTTAAAATAAGGCTAGTCCGTTATCAACTTGAAAAAGTGGCACCGAG
TCGGTGCTTTTTTTATTTTTTGTCACTATTGTTATGTAAAATGCCACCTCTGACAGTATGGAACGCAAAC
TTCTGTCTAGTGGATATAGGTCTAGAGATCTGTTTAGCTTGCCTCGTCCCCGCCGGGTCACCCGGCCAGC
GACATGGAGGCCCAGAATACCCTCCTTGACAGTCTTGACGTGCGCAGCTCAGGGGCATGATGTGACTGTC
GCCCGTACATTTAGCCCATACATCCCCATGTATAATCATTTGCATCCATACATTTTGATGGCCGCACGGC
GCGAAGCAAAAATTACGGCTCCTCGCTGCAGACCTGCGAGCAGGGAAACGCTCCCCTCACAGACGCGTTG
AATTGTCCCCACGCCGCGCCCCTGTAGAGAAATATAAAAGGTTAGGATTTGCCACTGAGGTTCTTCTTTC
ATATACTTCCTTTTAAAATCTTGCTAGGATACAGTTCTCACATCACATCCGAACATAAACAACCATGGGT
AAGGAAAAGACTCACGTTTCGAGGCCGCGATTAAATTCCAACATGGATGCTGATTTATATGGGTATAAAT
GGGCTCGCGATAATGTCGGGCAATCAGGTGCGACAATCTATCGATTGTATGGGAAGCCCGATGCGCCAGA
GTTGTTTCTGAAACATGGCAAAGGTAGCGTTGCCAATGATGTTACAGATGAGATGGTCAGACTAAACTGG
CTGACGGAATTTATGCCTCTTCCGACCATCAAGCATTTTATCCGTACTCCTGATGATGCATGGTTACTCA
CCACTGCGATCCCCGGCAAAACAGCATTCCAGGTATTAGAAGAATATCCTGATTCAGGTGAAAATATTGT
TGATGCGCTGGCAGTGTTCCTGCGCCGGTTGCATTCGATTCCTGTTTGTAATTGTCCTTTTAACAGCGAT
CGCGTATTTCGTCTCGCTCAGGCGCAATCACGAATGAATAACGGTTTGGTTGATGCGAGTGATTTTGATG
ACGAGCGTAATGGCTGGCCTGTTGAACAAGTCTGGAAAGAAATGCATAAGCTTTTGCCATTCTCACCGGA
TTCAGTCGTCACTCATGGTGATTTCTCACTTGATAACCTTATTTTTGACGAGGGGAAATTAATAGGTTGT
ATTGATGTTGGACGAGTCGGAATCGCAGACCGATACCAGGATCTTGCCATCCTATGGAACTGCCTCGGTG
AGTTTTCTCCTTCATTACAGAAACGGCTTTTTCAAAAATATGGTATTGATAATCCTGATATGAATAAATT
GCAGTTTCATTTGATGCTCGATGAGTTTTTCTAATCAGTACTGACAATAAAAAGATTCTTGTTTTCAAGA
ACTTGTCATTTGTATAGTTTTTTTATATTGTAGTTGTTCTATTTTAATCAAATGTTAGCGTGATTTATAT
TTTTTTTCGCCTCGACATCATCTGCCCAGATGCGAAGTTAAGTGCGCAGAAAGTAATATCATGCGTCAAT
CGTATGTGAATGCTGGTCGCTATACTGCTGTCGATTCGATACTAACGCCGCCATCCAGTGTCGAAAACGA
GCTCTCGAGAACCCTTAATAGTCGAACAAGAAGCAGGCAAAGTTTAGAGCACTGCCCCTCCGCACTCAAA
AAAGAAAAAACTAGGAGGAAAATAAAATTCTCAACCACACAAACACATAAACACATACAAATACAAATAC
AAGCTTATTTACTTGACATCGCGCGATCTTCCACTATTCAGCGCCGTCCGCCCTCTCTCGTGTTTTTTGT
TTACGCGACAACTATGCGAAATCCGGAGCAACGGGCAACCGTTTGGGGAAAGACCACACCCACGCGCGAT
CGCCATGGCAACGAGGTCGCACACGCCCCACACCCAGACCTCCCTGCGAGCGGGCATGGGTACAATGTCC
CCGTTGCCACAGACACCACTTCGTAGCACAGCGCAGAGCGTAGCGTGTTGTTGCTGCTGACAAAAGAAAA
TTTTTCTTAGCAAAGCAAAGGAGGGGAAGCACGGGCAGATAGCACCGTACCATACCCTTGGAAACTCGAA
ATGAACGAAGCAGGAAATGAGAGAATGAGAGTTTTGTAGGTATATATAGCGGTAGTGTTTGCGCGTTACC
ATCATCTTCTGGATCTATCTATTGTTCTTTTCCTCATCACTTTCCCCTTTTTCGCTCTTCTTCTTGTCTT
TTATTTCTTTCTTTTTTTTAATTGTTCCCTCGATTGGCTATCTACCAAAGAATCCAAACTTAATACACGT
ATTTATTTGTCCAATTACCATGGATAAGAAATACTCAATAGGCTTAGATATCGGCACAAATAGCGTCGGA
TGGGCGGTGATCACTGATGAATATAAGGTTCCGTCTAAAAAGTTCAAGGTTCTGGGAAATACAGACCGCC
ACAGTATCAAAAAAAATCTTATAGGGGCTCTTTTATTTGACAGTGGAGAGACAGCGGAAGCGACTCGTCT
CAAACGGACAGCTCGTAGAAGGTATACACGTCGGAAGAATCGTATTTGTTATCTACAGGAGATTTTTTCA
AATGAGATGGCGAAAGTAGATGATAGTTTCTTTCATCGACTTGAAGAGTCTTTTTTGGTGGAAGAAGACA
AGAAGCATGAACGTCATCCTATTTTTGGAAATATAGTAGATGAAGTTGCTTATCATGAGAAATATCCAAC
TATCTATCATCTGCGAAAAAAATTGGTAGATTCTACTGATAAAGCGGATTTGCGCTTAATCTATTTGGCC
TTAGCGCATATGATTAAGTTTCGTGGTCATTTTTTGATTGAGGGAGATTTAAATCCTGATAATAGTGATG
TGGACAAACTATTTATCCAGTTGGTACAAACCTACAATCAATTATTTGAAGAAAACCCTATTAACGCAAG
TGGAGTAGATGCTAAAGCGATTCTTTCTGCACGATTGAGTAAATCAAGACGATTAGAAAATCTCATTGCT
CAGCTCCCCGGTGAGAAGAAAAATGGCTTATTTGGGAATCTCATTGCTTTGTCATTGGGTTTGACCCCTA
ATTTTAAATCAAATTTTGATTTGGCAGAAGATGCTAAATTACAGCTTTCAAAAGATACTTACGATGATGA
TTTAGATAATTTATTGGCGCAAATTGGAGATCAATATGCTGATTTGTTTTTGGCAGCTAAGAATTTATCA
GATGCTATTTTACTTTCAGATATCCTAAGAGTAAATACTGAAATAACTAAGGCTCCCCTATCAGCTTCAA
TGATTAAACGCTACGATGAACATCATCAAGACTTGACTCTTTTAAAAGCTTTAGTTCGACAACAACTTCC
AGAAAAGTATAAAGAAATCTTTTTTGATCAATCAAAAAACGGATATGCAGGTTATATTGATGGGGGAGCT
AGCCAAGAAGAATTTTATAAATTTATCAAACCAATTTTAGAAAAAATGGATGGTACTGAGGAATTATTGG
TGAAACTAAATCGTGAAGATTTGCTGCGCAAGCAACGGACCTTTGACAACGGCTCTATTCCCCATCAAAT
TCACTTGGGTGAGCTGCATGCTATTTTGAGAAGACAAGAAGACTTTTATCCATTTTTAAAAGACAATCGT
GAGAAGATTGAAAAAATCTTGACTTTTCGAATTCCTTATTATGTTGGTCCATTGGCGCGTGGCAATAGTC
GTTTTGCATGGATGACTCGGAAGTCTGAAGAAACAATTACCCCATGGAATTTTGAAGAAGTTGTCGATAA
AGGTGCTTCAGCTCAATCATTTATTGAACGCATGACAAACTTTGATAAAAATCTTCCAAATGAAAAAGTA
CTACCAAAACATAGTTTGCTTTATGAGTATTTTACGGTTTATAACGAATTGACAAAGGTCAAATATGTTA
CTGAAGGAATGCGAAAACCAGCATTTCTTTCAGGTGAACAGAAGAAAGCCATTGTTGATTTACTCTTCAA
AACAAATCGAAAAGTAACCGTTAAGCAATTAAAAGAAGATTATTTCAAAAAAATAGAATGTTTTGATAGT
GTTGAAATTTCAGGAGTTGAAGATAGATTTAATGCTTCATTAGGTACCTACCATGATTTGCTAAAAATTA
TTAAAGATAAAGATTTTTTGGATAATGAAGAAAATGAAGATATCTTAGAGGATATTGTTTTAACATTGAC
CTTATTTGAAGATAGGGAGATGATTGAGGAAAGACTTAAAACATATGCTCACCTCTTTGATGATAAGGTG
ATGAAACAGCTTAAACGTCGCCGTTATACTGGTTGGGGACGTTTGTCTCGAAAATTGATTAATGGTATTA
GGGATAAGCAATCTGGCAAAACAATATTAGATTTTTTGAAATCAGATGGTTTTGCCAATCGCAATTTTAT
GCAGCTGATCCATGATGATAGTTTGACATTTAAAGAAGACATTCAAAAAGCACAAGTGTCTGGACAAGGC
GATAGTTTACATGAACATATTGCAAATTTAGCTGGTAGCCCTGCTATTAAAAAAGGTATTTTACAGACTG
TAAAAGTTGTTGATGAATTGGTCAAAGTAATGGGGCGGCATAAGCCAGAAAATATCGTTATTGAAATGGC
ACGTGAAAATCAGACAACTCAAAAGGGCCAGAAAAATTCGCGAGAGCGTATGAAACGAATCGAAGAAGGT
ATCAAAGAATTAGGAAGTCAGATTCTTAAAGAGCATCCTGTTGAAAATACTCAATTGCAAAATGAAAAGC
TCTATCTCTATTATCTCCAAAATGGAAGAGACATGTATGTGGACCAAGAATTAGATATTAATCGTTTAAG
TGATTATGATGTCGATCACATTGTTCCACAAAGTTTCCTTAAAGACGATTCAATAGACAATAAGGTCTTA
ACGCGTTCTGATAAAAATCGTGGTAAATCGGATAACGTTCCAAGTGAAGAAGTAGTCAAAAAGATGAAAA
ACTATTGGAGACAACTTCTAAACGCCAAGTTAATCACTCAACGTAAGTTTGATAATTTAACGAAAGCTGA
ACGTGGAGGTTTGAGTGAACTTGATAAAGCTGGTTTTATCAAACGCCAATTGGTTGAAACTCGCCAAATC
ACTAAGCATGTGGCACAAATTTTGGATAGTCGCATGAATACTAAATACGATGAAAATGATAAACTTATTC
GAGAGGTTAAAGTGATTACCTTAAAATCTAAATTAGTTTCTGACTTCCGAAAAGATTTCCAATTCTATAA
AGTACGTGAGATTAACAATTACCATCATGCCCATGATGCGTATCTAAATGCCGTCGTTGGAACTGCTTTG
ATTAAGAAATATCCAAAACTTGAATCGGAGTTTGTCTATGGTGATTATAAAGTTTATGATGTTCGTAAAA
TGATTGCTAAGTCTGAGCAAGAAATAGGCAAAGCAACCGCAAAATATTTCTTTTACTCTAATATCATGAA
CTTCTTCAAAACAGAAATTACACTTGCAAATGGAGAGATTCGCAAACGCCCTCTAATCGAAACTAATGGG
GAAACTGGAGAAATTGTCTGGGATAAAGGGCGAGATTTTGCCACAGTGCGCAAAGTATTGTCCATGCCCC
AAGTCAATATTGTCAAGAAAACAGAAGTACAGACAGGCGGATTCTCCAAGGAGTCAATTTTACCAAAAAG
AAATTCGGACAAGCTTATTGCTCGTAAAAAAGACTGGGATCCAAAAAAATATGGTGGTTTTGATAGTCCA
ACGGTAGCTTATTCAGTCCTAGTGGTTGCTAAGGTGGAAAAAGGGAAATCGAAGAAGTTAAAATCCGTTA
AAGAGTTACTAGGGATCACAATTATGGAAAGAAGTTCCTTTGAAAAAAATCCGATTGACTTTTTAGAAGC
TAAAGGATATAAGGAAGTTAAAAAAGACTTAATCATTAAACTACCTAAATATAGTCTTTTTGAGTTAGAA
AACGGTCGTAAACGGATGCTGGCTAGTGCCGGAGAATTACAAAAAGGAAATGAGCTGGCTCTGCCAAGCA
AATATGTGAATTTTTTATATTTAGCTAGTCATTATGAAAAGTTGAAGGGTAGTCCAGAAGATAACGAACA
AAAACAATTGTTTGTGGAGCAGCATAAGCATTATTTAGATGAGATTATTGAGCAAATCAGTGAATTTTCT
AAGCGTGTTATTTTAGCAGATGCCAATTTAGATAAAGTTCTTAGTGCATATAACAAACATAGAGACAAAC
CAATACGTGAACAAGCAGAAAATATTATTCATTTATTTACGTTGACGAATCTTGGAGCTCCCGCTGCTTT
TAAATATTTTGATACAACAATTGATCGTAAACGATATACGTCTACAAAAGAAGTTTTAGATGCCACTCTT
ATCCATCAATCCATCACTGGTCTTTATGAAACACGCATTGATTTGAGTCAGCTAGGAGGTGACGGTGGAG
GGCCAAAAAAGAAAAGAAAAGTTGAAGATGCTTCTGCTCATCATCACCATCACCATCACCATTAAATCCG
CTCTAACCGAAAAGGAAGGAGTTAGACAACCTGAAGTCTAGGTCCCTATTTATTTTTTTATAGTTATGTT
AGTATTAAGAACGTTATTTATATTTCAAATTTTTCTTTTTTTTCTGTACAGACGCGTGTACGCATGTAAC
ATTATACTGAAAACCTTGCTTGAGAAGGTTTTGGGACGCTCGAAGTGAGCAAAAGGCCAGCAAAAGGCCA
GGAACCGTAAAAAGGCCGCGTTGCTGGCGTTTTTCCATAGGCTCCGCCCCCCTGACGAGCATCACAAAAA
TCGACGCTCAAGTCAGAGGTGGCGAAACCCGACAGGACTATAAAGATACCAGGCGTTTCCCCCTGGAAGC
TCCCTCGTGCGCTCTCCTGTTCCGACCCTGCCGCTTACCGGATACCTGTCCGCCTTTCTCCCTTCGGGAA
GCGTGGCGCTTTCTCATAGCTCACGCTGTAGGTATCTCAGTTCGGTGTAGGTCGTTCGCTCCAAGCTGGG
CTGTGTGCACGAACCCCCCGTTCAGCCCGACCGCTGCGCCTTATCCGGTAACTATCGTCTTGAGTCCAAC
CCGGTAAGACACGACTTATCGCCACTGGCAGCAGCCACTGGTAACAGGATTAGCAGAGCGAGGTATGTAG
GCGGTGCTACAGAGTTCTTGAAGTGGTGGCCTAACTACGGCTACACTAGAAGAACAGTATTTGGTATCTG
CGCTCTGCTGAAGCCAGTTACCTTCGGAAAAAGAGTTGGTAGCTCTTGATCCGGCAAACAAACCACCGCT
GGTAGCGGTGGTTTTTTTGTTTGCAAGCAGCAGATTACGCGCAGAAAAAAAGGATCTCAAGAAGATCCTT
TGATCTTTTCTAC
Features (pLannotate 1.2.2; 9 found; start..end, strand, type, name):
      1..1159    -  rep_origin     2μ ori: yeast 2μ plasmid origin of replication
   1200..1288    +  ncRNA          tRNA: Accession: RF00005 - tRNA
   1402..1477    +  misc_RNA       gRNA scaffold: guide RNA scaffold for the Streptococcus pyogenes CRISPR/Cas9 system
   1611..2967    +  gene           kanMX: yeast selectable marker conferring kanamycin resistance (Wach et al., 1994)
   3162..3575    -  CDS            YJC7_YEAST: Protein predicted: Swiss-Prot protein existence level 4. From Saccharomyces cerevisiae (strain ATCC 204508 / S288c) (Baker's yeast).
   3730..7833    +  CDS            cas9: CAS9_STRP1 - Also known as csn1 From Streptococcus pyogenes serotype M1.
   7882..7902    +  CDS            7xHis: 6xHis affinity tag
   7906..8095    +  terminator     CYC1 terminator: S. cerevisiae CYC1; transcription terminator for CYC1
   8152..8740    -  rep_origin     ori: high-copy-number ColE1/pMB1/pBR322/pUC origin of replication
