[The description below was written by a language model from this plasmid's Addgene catalogue record and pLannotate feature annotations shown in this document.]
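Description:
pBBK94 pCAS-Tyr-[gRNA: 2xBsaI+NotI cut sites] (KanR) is an 8.8 kb yeast–E. coli shuttle vector from the Markerless Yeast Localization and Overexpression (MyLO) CRISPR-Cas9 toolkit that expresses both Streptococcus pyogenes Cas9 and a guide RNA from one plasmid. It is built on a 2-micron/pUC backbone. The 2μ origin supports episomal, multicopy maintenance in Saccharomyces cerevisiae, and the high-copy ColE1/pUC origin supports propagation in E. coli. A single kanMX cassette provides selection in both hosts, giving kanamycin resistance in bacteria and G418 resistance in yeast, so no auxotrophic marker is needed.

The Cas9 coding sequence is followed by a polyhistidine tag and the CYC1 terminator. The feature table does not annotate the promoter driving Cas9; the region immediately upstream matches only a fragment of a predicted yeast open reading frame on the opposite strand, which may be an incidental hit within promoter sequence. The guide cassette consists of a tRNA element, presumably the tyrosine tRNA implied by "Tyr" in the name, placed upstream of the S. pyogenes gRNA scaffold. In designs of this kind the tRNA drives RNA polymerase III transcription and is processed away from the guide.

Instead of a targeting spacer, the gap between the tRNA and the scaffold carries a placeholder with two BsaI sites and a NotI site. Cutting here linearises the vector so that a chosen spacer can be introduced by homology-directed repair, in line with the stated purpose of HDR-based gRNA introduction. The depositor notes that the plasmid itself was assembled by homologous recombination in yeast. It therefore serves as a reprogrammable entry vector for marker-free Cas9 genome editing in yeast.
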