Addgene plasmid #179078: pBBK94 pCAS-Tyr-[gRNA: 2xBsaI+NotI cut sites] (KanR)
Purpose: Sp.Cas9 and gRNA yeast expression vector for HDR-based gRNA introduction. Selection = Kanamycin resistance
Depositing lab: Vincent Martin. Depositing organization: Concordia University. Publication: The MyLo CRISPR-Cas9 Toolkit: A Markerless Yeast Localization and Overexpression CRISPR-Cas9 Toolkit. Bean BDM, Whiteway M, Martin VJJ. G3 (Bethesda). 2022 Jun 16. pii: 6609175. doi: 10.1093/g3journal/jkac154. PubMed 35708612.
Backbone
  Vector backbone: 2-micron/pUC
  Vector type: Yeast Expression, CRISPR, Synthetic Biology
  Selectable markers: Kanamycin (Use G418)
Growth in bacteria
  Bacterial resistance: Kanamycin, 50 μg/mL
  Growth temperature: 37°C
  Growth strain: DH5alpha
  Copy number: High Copy
Gene/Insert
  Gene/Insert name: S. pyogenes Cas9
  Species: Streptococcus pyogenes
  Cloning method: Restriction Enzyme; 5′ cloning site Unknown (unknown if destroyed); 3′ cloning site Unknown (unknown if destroyed)
Terms and licenses: Academic/Nonprofit Terms; Industry Terms: Not Available to Industry
Depositor comments: Part of the Markerless Yeast Localization and Overexpression (MyLO) CRISPR-Cas9 Toolkit. Vector cloned by homologous recombination in yeast following BglI/II digestion
How to cite: pBBK94 pCAS-Tyr-[gRNA: 2xBsaI+NotI cut sites] (KanR) was a gift from Vincent Martin (Addgene plasmid # 179078 ; http://n2t.net/addgene:179078 ; RRID:Addgene_179078)
